>Addgene plasmid #27059 | pGMEH-P38-che-ssrAec3 | depositor full sequence | sequence record 12800 | Author sequence
TTATACATAGTTGATAATTCACTGGCCGTCGTTTTACAACGTCGTGACTGGGAAAACCCTGGCGTTACCC
AACTTAATCGCCTTGCAGCACATCCCCCTTTCGCCAGCTGGCGTAATAGCGAAGAGGCCCGCACCGATCG
CCCTTCCCAACAGTTGCGCAGCCTGAATGGCGAATGGCGCCTGATGCGGTATTTTCTCCTTACGCATCTG
TGCGGTATTTCACACCGCATATGGGGATTGGTGGCGACGACTCCTGGAGCCCGTCAGTATCGGCGGAATT
CCAGCTGAGCGCCGGTCGCTACCATTACCAGTTGGTCTGGTGTCAAAAATAATAATAACCGGGCAGGCCA
TGTCTGCCCGTATTTCGCGTAAGGAAATCCATTATGTACTATTTAAAAAACACAAACTTTTGGATGTTCG
GTTTATTCTTTTTCTTTTACTTTTTTATCATGGGAGCCTACTTCCCGTTTTTCCCGATTTGGCTACATGA
CATCAACCATATCAGCAAAAGTGATACGGGTATTATTTTTGCCGCTATTTCTCTGTTCTCGCTATTATTC
CAACCGCTGTTTGGTCTGCTTTCTGACAAACTCGGAACTTGTTTATTGCAGCTTATAATGGTTACAAATA
AAGCAATAGCATCACAAATTTCACAAATAAAGCATTTTTTTCACTGCATTCTAGTTGTGGTTTGTCCAAA
CTCATCAATGTATCTTATCATGTCTGGATCCTCTAGAGTCGACCTGCAGGTTTAAACGCGGCCGCAAACA
GTATTAAACGCAAAAAGGCCATCCGTCAGGATGGCCTTCTGCTTAGCTAATCAACTAGTTCTAGCTGCAT
TAATGAATCGGCCAACGCGCGGGGAGAGGCGGTTTGCGTATTGGGCGCTCTTCCGCTTCCTCGCTCACTG
ACTCGCTGCGCTCGGTCGTTCGGCTGCGGCGAGCGGTATCAGCTCACTCAAAGGCGGTAATACGGTTATC
CACAGAATCAGGGGATAACGCAGGAAAGAACATGTGAGCAAAAGGCCAGCAAAAGGCCAGGAACCGTAAA
AAGGCCGCGTTGCTGGCGTTTTTCCATAGGCTCCGCCCCCCTGACGAGCATCACAAAAATCGACGCTCAA
GTCAGAGGTGGCGAAACCCGACAGGACTATAAAGATACCAGGCGTTTCCCCCTGGAAGCTCCCTCGTGCG
CTCTCCTGTTCCGACCCTGCCGCTTACCGGATACCTGTCCGCCTTTCTCCCTTCGGGAAGCGTGGCGCTT
TCTCATAGCTCACGCTGTAGGTATCTCAGTTCGGTGTAGGTCGTTCGCTCCAAGCTGGGCTGTGTGCACG
AACCCCCCGTTCAGCCCGACCGCTGCGCCTTATCCGGTAACTATCGTCTTGAGTCCAACCCGGTAAGACA
CGACTTATCGCCACTGGCAGCAGCCACTGGTAACAGGATTAGCAGAGCGAGGTATGTAGGCGGTGCTACA
GAGTTCTTGAAGTGGTGGCCTAACTACGGCTACACTAGAAGGACAGTATTTGGTATCTGCGCTCTGCTGA
AGCCAGTTACCTTCGGAAAAAGAGTTGGTAGCTCTTGATCCGGCAAACAAACCACCGCTGGTAGCGGTGG
TTTTTTTGTTTGCAAGCAGCAGATTACGCGCAGAAAAAAAGGATCTCAAGAAGATCCTTTGATCTTTTCT
ACGGGGTCTGACGCTCAGTGGAACGAAAACTCACGTTAAGGGATTTTGGTCATGAGATTATCAAAAAGGA
TCTTCACCTAGATCCTTTTAAATTAAAAATGAAGTTTTAAATCAATCTAAAGTATATATGAGTAAACTTG
GTCTGACAGTTACCAATGCTTAATCAGTGAGGCACCTATCTCAGCGATCTGTCTATTTCGTTCATCCATA
GTTGCCTGACTCCCCGGACGTGGCCGACCAGCCCGTCATCGTCAACGCCTGACCGCGGTGCGGACAGGCC
GTGTCGCGACCGGCCGTGCGGAATTAAGCCGGCCCGTACCCTGTGAATAGAGGTCCGCTGTGACACAAGA
ATCCCTGTTACTTCTCGACCGTATTGATTCGGATGATTCCTACGCGAGCCTGCGGAACGACCAGGAATTC
TGGGAGCCGCTGGCCCGCCGAGCCCTGGAGGAGCTCGGGCTGCCGGTGCCGCCGGTGCTGCGGGTGCCCG
GCGAGAGCACCAACCCCGTACTGGTCGGCGAGCCCGACCCGGTGATCAAGCTGTTCGGCGAGCACTGGTG
CGGTCCGGAGAGCCTCGCGTCGGAGTCGGAGGCGTACGCGGTCCTGGCGGACGCCCCGGTGCCGGTGCCC
CGCCTCCTCGGCCGCGGCGAGCTGCGGCCCGGCACCGGAGCCTGGCCGTGGCCCTACCTGGTGATGAGCC
GGATGACCGGCACCACCTGGCGGTCCGCGATGGACGGCACGACCGACCGGAACGCGCTGCTCGCCCTGGC
CCGCGAACTCGGCCGGGTGCTCGGCCGGCTGCACAGGGTGCCGCTGACCGGGAACACCGTGCTCACCCCC
CATTCCGAGGTCTTCCCGGAACTGCTGCGGGAACGCCGCGCGGCGACCGTCGAGGACCACCGCGGGTGGG
GCTACCTCTCGCCCCGGCTGCTGGACCGCCTGGAGGACTGGCTGCCGGACGTGGACACGCTGCTGGCCGG
CCGCGAACCCCGGTTCGTCCACGGCGACCTGCACGGGACCAACATCTTCGTGGACCTGGCCGCGACCGAG
GTCACCGGGATCGTCGACTTCACCGACGTCTATGCGGGAGACTCCCGCTACAGCCTGGTGCAACTGCATC
TCAACGCCTTCCGGGGCGACCGCGAGATCCTGGCCGCGCTGCTCGACGGGGCGCAGTGGAAGCGGACCGA
GGACTTCGCCCGCGAACTGCTCGCCTTCACCTTCCTGCACGACTTCGAGGTGTTCGAGGAGACCCCGCTG
GATCTCTCCGGCTTCACCGATCCGGAGGAACTGGCGCAGTTCCTCTGGGGGCCGCCGGACACCGCCCCCG
GCGCCTGACGCCCCGGGCCGCCCGGCGCCGCCCCCGGCCCCCGGCGGCCGGCCGCCCGGAGCCCCGCCCG
CGCTCGGGAGCCCCGGGCCCGCGCCGAAGCCCGCTGCTGCGAGCCCGGAGCGGGCCGGCCGACGGCGGTG
CGGGCCCGGCGGCGGACGCTCAGCAGCGGCGGGCGTGAAAGGCCCTGGCATCCTCGATCATCTCCTCCAG
GGTGGTCGGCCGAGCTTCCATCCCAGCTCGGCAAGGATCAACGAGGACAGTCGCACGACGAAGTTCTTCT
GGATCGCGCCCGTGCTGGAAGCACTCAACCTCGAAGCGTGTGGTTGCGGAGCCATCTAGCAACCACACGA
AACATGCGCAACGAACCGCGCAACGAACAACGCCTAGAACTGGCCCTAGATGAGCTGACTCGTATCGTTG
GTAAACCTAGTTTGACCAGCATGTTTTAACTACGTTCGGTGAGCTGTCAACGGGGCCTGTAACGGCACAA
CGAACCGTGCAACGAGAGTGGCCACGGATGCCACCACAGGCACTACAACGGAGTTCGCCACGTACATCAC
CACAACCACCGATTCTGGCGGTGAGCTCCCCGATATTCAGCGGAAATGGCTTGGTATCGACCAAGATTCG
TAGAACCCCGTCTCGTCTGGCTGGTATTCAAAACGGGCGCAACGAAACACGCAACGAGACAGGCATGGCC
CAAACCAGAAAACTAGCGTCTACCAGGACTTTTACCTGTCCGACCCGTTGCAACGGAACCCCCCACGGAA
CCCCCGCGACACCCGCTCCCCAATTGCGTTAGAACAGCGGTGGATTGTCGGCTTCGTTGTGGGCCTTTTG
AGCCGCTTCCTGTTCTGCCGCACGCTCTTTCCTCGCCCGATAGCCGAGTCGCTTAACGGTGTCCAGATGC
AGCCCGAAATGTTTGGCCGTTTGCGGCCAAGAGTGGCCCTCGTCGTCGTGATAGGCGCGGATGCGTTCGC
GGCGTGCAGCCTGCTCGGCGAGCCACTCGCTGCGTTCCTGCGCCACGAGCCGGACGACGTGGCGTTCGGA
TAGTCCGGTGATTCGAGCGCCTTCGGCGGCGGTCACGCGCCGCTTTTTGCGGACAGTCGGCTGCCGGTTG
TAGCCGTCGCTGTAGCCGTCGCTGTAGCCGTCGCTCATAGCAATGCCTCCATGGCTGACGCGGACTTTGC
GCGCCGCGCAACTGTGCTCGCCGCCGTGCGCGCTGCTGCGCCCTTCCGCGAGATGGCCGACTGGCGCGCA
CTGAGTGTGGCCTCGTAGACCACGATCCCGTCCGCCCAAATGCGCGACTTGGTTGTGATCCAACGCCAAA
TGCTGTTGGCGATGGCGCGGACCTCGCTGTCCGGTAGCGGTCCGGGACACACGTCGTTGCACGGGAATTC
GGCGTTTCGCGCGTGGCACTCGGCATAGATCGCGCGGCCGAGTCCGTCCACGTTCCGGGTCGGCAGGTAG
ATCCGCATGAGGGCGGGACGATAGGCCCACAACCTGACGGAATCGAACAGTGCGCAATTCCGCCCTAGCG
GCGTCGGAGCCGCTTTGTACGTGGTCTGCTGACGCCAGCGCGGCGGTGGCATGTTCGCGCCGAGCTCGGC
CTCGATGTGGCTGAGTGTGTAGAGATCTGAGTGGAGCCATTCCGTTTCCCAGGCGATGTGGCCGGGGTTT
TTGGTCATGAGGCCTGAGTAACTGCGGTCGCCGTCGACGGCGCGCCGAAGGCCTTCGGCGCACGCCGCCA
TGTATGCGAGCGGCTTACGCCGCGCGTATTCGGTGCGTGGAACAGGGGCGTTGAGTGCCCACACTGCGTG
TGCGTGGCCGTTGGCGCGATTGCCCACGATCGCGTTGGGCAGCGGATGGGACCCCCGGGCGCTGAGCGCT
CGGAGCGCTGCGTCTGGATGGTCTACGTCCACGACCAGCAGGTTTGCCAGCGCTGTTGGGTTCGCCTCGA
TGTACCGGCGGCCTAGGGCCGACGCGCGGCTTTGGCGGTAGATCCCCTCGAGCAGATCGTCGCTTGCCAG
CGGCCAGTACGGCAGCCAGAGCTGCTCAAATTCGTCGGCGACGTGGCTCACGCTTGGTAGTAGACCACGA
TTAATCACCGGTGTATGGTCCGACACGAGCTCCAAGTCAGATATTTCGCTGAGGGGCCACCCCACAACTG
CACACTCCCCCGCTCTCCCGTCGAGCCCTGGTGGTGGAACACCAGCGACAGCCGAGCACCCCCAACCACC
TGTACCAACCAGGAGGAACACATGCGTCGTTTCGAGGACGTTTCCGGGCCGCTGAGAGCCGCTGTGGCGG
CCGTACACGCCGCCTTAGACCCGTTAGACCCCCTGCCGCCTGAATGCGCGGGTACGAGCCACACAGCGCC
CGAACTTACGGAGCTGGTGGGCTCACCTGGCTTTATGGCGTACGAATCGGCTGTGTGCGACCTGTTGGGC
GAGGTGAGGTACGCGCTACTCACGCTGGCAAGGGCGACACAGCCGCCCCACCGAGCCCGCACGGCCGCGC
GCGGTGTCAACAACCGGGTGAGTCGTGCACACCAGCAGGTGTTCGAGGCTTGGCTCGAAGTGCAGGACAT
CGTGGCGAACGCCGCCCGATGAGCCGCGCCTTACGCTGGCTGCCAGCCGTTCGCGGGCTGGTTGGTGCAG
CGCGTCGAGCGGTTAGAGGCCCTGCGGTGTTCCACCACCGCAGGCCTCGCCCTTTTTAAGGCTGAATTTG
CTTGTCTCCGAATCCAACTGGCTTGTCCAAGGGTGTATCTACGCTTAATCCAAAGTTCAAACGAGGGGAT
TACACATGACCAACTTCGATAACGTTCTCGGCTCGATGATCCCCGGCGGGCCCCCCCTCGAGGTCGACGG
TATCGATTTAATTAATATGCATCAATTGATTTAAATACTAGTGTTAACTATTTAATTGGGGACCCTAGAG
GTCCCCTTTTTTATTTTAAAAATTTTTTCNAAGGGGACCTCTAGGGTCCCCAGCTGGCTAGCGAGTCATG
AGGTNACCATGTTCTTTCCTGCGTTATCCCCTGATTCTGTGGATAACCGTATTACCGCCTTTGAGTGAGC
TGATACCAGCGGATAACAATTTCACACAGGAAACAGCTATGACCATGATTACGCCAAGCTATCAACTTTG
TATAGAAAAGTTGAATTCAAGTTTGTACAAAAAAGCAGGCTTATTGGATCACGCCGCGAGCGTGTCGGTG
TTCGAAGACCTGGGAATCCAGCAGGCGCCCAACAGCACCGTCTGCTCCGTCTTCTCCAGAAAGGCGACTA
CGCGGTCCTCCTCGTCGGTGGGTACGCAGCCGAATGCCCGCGGGTCGCCCACCCGCACCAGTTGCAGCGT
GACATCGGCTCGATTGCTTCGGTGGAAGTCCAGCAGTTGGGCCAGATCCGCGAGGGCCCCCCGTGAACAT
CGTCGTGGTAACCAGCGTGTCGGCTTTGGCTGTGGCCGTGGTGCATTCGGTGGCGTTTGCGATCAAGGGG
CGTCACGGCGAGGACCTGGTCGACCGCTGGAACCGTGAGGGCATCGGTGCACACCGCGGGATCAGACCGT
CGACGAACCATTTGAATCCGACCGGTACCTCAACGAGTTGACGGCCGATCACGTCCAGGTTATGTTCGAT
GACGATCACCGTATTGCCCTTGTCGACCAGGCCGTTGATCCGACCCAGCTTTCTTGTACAAAGTGGGCAT
GCAGGAGGTTAATAATGGTGAGCAAGGGCGAGGAGGACAACATGGCCATCATCAAGGAGTTCATGCGCTT
CAAGGTGCACATGGAGGGCTCCGTGAACGGCCACGAGTTCGAGATCGAGGGCGAGGGCGAGGGCCGCCCG
TACGAGGGCACCCAGACCGCCAAGCTGAAGGTGACCAAGGGTGGCCCGCTGCCGTTCGCCTGGGACATCC
TGTCGCCACAGTTCATGTACGGCTCGAAGGCCTACGTGAAGCACCCGGCCGACATCCCGGACTACTTGAA
GCTGTCCTTCCCGGAGGGCTTCAAGTGGGAGCGCGTGATGAACTTCGAGGACGGCGGCGTGGTGACCGTG
ACCCAGGACTCGTCCCTGCAGGACGGCGAGTTCATCTACAAGGTGAAGCTGCGCGGCACCAACTTCCCGT
CGGACGGCCCGGTCATGCAGAAGAAGACCATGGGCTGGGAGGCCTCGAGCGAGCGGATGTACCCGGAGGA
CGGCGCCCTGAAGGGCGAGATCAAGCAGAGGCTGAAGCTGAAGGACGGCGGCCACTACGACGCGGAGGTC
AAGACCACCTACAAGGCCAAGAAGCCGGTGCAGCTGCCGGGCGCCTACAACGTCAACATCAAGTTGGACA
TCACCTCGCACAACGAGGACTACACCATCGTGGAACAGTACGAACGCGCCGAGGGCCGCCACTCGACCGG
CGGTATGGACGAGCTGTACAAGGCCGCGAACGACGAGAACTACGCACTGGCCGCGTAGTGACAACTTTA
Features (pLannotate 1.2.2; 18 found; start..end, strand, type, name):
     17..174     +  CDS            lacZα (fragment): LacZα fragment of β-galactosidase; lacZ fragment
    180..234     -  misc_feature   bom (fragment): basis of mobility region from pBR322
    228..332     +  CDS            lacZ (fragment): β-galactosidase; lacZ
    384..596     +  CDS            lacY (fragment): LACY_ECOLI - Experimental evidence at protein level: Swiss-Prot protein existence level 1. Responsible for transport of beta-galactosides into the cell, with the concomitant import of a proton (symport system). Can transport lactose, melibiose, lactulose or the analog methyl-1-thio-beta,D- galactopyranoside (TMG), but not sucrose or fructose (PubMed:1848449, PubMed:18177889, PubMed:22106930). The substrate specificity is directed toward the galactopyranosyl moiety of the substrate (PubMed:22106930). From Escherichia coli (strain K12).
    596..730     +  polyA_signal   SV40 poly(A) signal: SV40 polyadenylation signal
    783..810     -  terminator     rrnB T2 terminator: transcription terminator T2 from the E. coli rrnB gene
    833..888     -  CDS            lacI (fragment): lac repressor; lacI; The lac repressor binds to the lac operator to inhibit transcription in E. coli. This inhibition can be relieved by adding lactose or isopropyl-β-D-thiogalactopyranoside (IPTG).
   1071..1659    -  rep_origin     ori: high-copy-number ColE1/pMB1/pBR322/pUC origin of replication
   1831..1906    -  CDS            bla(M) (fragment): β-lactamase lacking the signal sequence; bla(M); allows cytosolic expression of β-lactamase
   2023..3015    +  CDS            hyg: KHYB_STRHY - Experimental evidence at protein level: Swiss-Prot protein existence level 1. The aminoglycoside phosphotransferases achieve inactivation of their antibiotic substrates by phosphorylation. From Streptomyces hygroscopicus.
   5857..5887    -  misc_feature   MCS (fragment): pBluescript multiple cloning site
   6028..6093    +  rep_origin     RSF ori (fragment): Plasmids containing the RSF 1030 origin of replication can be propagated in E. coli cells that contain additional plasmids with compatible origins.
   6153..6173    +  protein_bind   attB4: mutant version of attB; core recombination site for the Gateway® BP reaction BP Clonase™
   6178..6198    +  protein_bind   attB1: mutant version of attB; core recombination site for the Gateway® BP reaction BP Clonase™
   6573..6668    -  CDS            celB (fragment): PGM_KOMXY - Protein inferred from homology: Swiss-Prot protein existence level 3. This enzyme participates in both the breakdown and synthesis of glucose. From Komagataeibacter xylinus (Gluconacetobacter xylinus).
   6696..6716    -  protein_bind   attB2: mutant version of attB; core recombination site for the Gateway® BP reaction BP Clonase™
   6735..7442    +  CDS            mCherry: mCherry is a basic (constitutively fluorescent) red fluorescent protein published in 2004, derived from Discosoma sp.. It is reported to be a very rapidly-maturing monomer with low acid sensitivity.
   7482..13      -  protein_bind   attB3 (across the origin): mutant version of attB; core recombination site for the Gateway® BP reaction BP Clonase™
