[The description below was written by a language model from this plasmid's Addgene catalogue record and pLannotate feature annotations shown in this document.]
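Description:
pGMEH-P38-che-ssrAec3 is a bacterial expression plasmid built on the pDE43-MEH backbone and associated with work on controlled proteolysis as a means of inactivating proteins in mycobacteria. It is maintained in E. coli as a high-copy plasmid through a ColE1/pUC-type origin and is selected with hygromycin, conferred by the Streptomyces hygroscopicus hygromycin phosphotransferase gene. A long stretch downstream of the hyg gene, nearly 3 kb, carries no annotation. The record does not state what lies there, so any mycobacterial replication or integration function cannot be confirmed from the fields given.

The payload is a synthetic cassette described as P#38-mCherry RFP-ssrAec, meaning a promoter designated P38 driving the monomeric red fluorescent protein mCherry fused to an ssrA-type degradation tag. The "ec" suffix suggests an E. coli-derived variant, although the record does not define it. The feature table places the mCherry coding sequence between attB2 and attB3 sites, with attB4 and attB1 sites upstream. This pattern is consistent with assembly by multisite Gateway recombination, even though the catalogue lists restriction enzyme cloning. Neither the P38 promoter nor the short ssrA tag is annotated, but the promoter presumably occupies the attB1–attB2 interval. Many small annotated fragments (lacZ, lacY, lacI, bla, SV40 poly(A), celB, RSF ori) appear to be partial matches or backbone remnants rather than functional parts.

ssrA tags direct proteins to cellular proteases, so this construct most plausibly serves as a fluorescent reporter for measuring tag-dependent degradation. The deposited sequence (7,489 nt) is shorter than the sum of the catalogue backbone and insert sizes, so those figures should be treated as approximate.
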