Addgene plasmid #27059: pGMEH-P38-che-ssrAec3
Depositing lab: Dirk Schnappinger. Depositing organization: Cornell University. Publication: Protein inactivation in mycobacteria by controlled proteolysis and its application to deplete the beta subunit of RNA polymerase. Kim JH, Wei JR, Wallach JB, Robbins RS, Rubin EJ, Schnappinger D. Nucleic Acids Res. 2011 Mar;39(6):2210-20. doi: 10.1093/nar/gkq1149 PubMed 21075796.
Backbone
  Vector backbone: pDE43-MEH
  Backbone size w/o insert (bp): 7843
  Vector type: Bacterial Expression
Growth in bacteria
  Bacterial resistance: Hygromycin, 200 μg/mL
  Growth temperature: 37°C
  Growth strain: DH5alpha
  Copy number: High Copy
Gene/Insert
  Gene/Insert name: P#38-mcherry rfp-ssrAec
  Species: synthetic gene
  Insert size (bp): 1280
  Cloning method: Restriction Enzyme
  Sequencing primers: 5′ n/a
Terms and licenses: Academic/Nonprofit Terms; Industry Terms: Not Available to Industry
How to cite: pGMEH-P38-che-ssrAec3 was a gift from Dirk Schnappinger (Addgene plasmid # 27059 ; http://n2t.net/addgene:27059 ; RRID:Addgene_27059)
