>Addgene plasmid #27059 | pGMEH-P38-che-ssrAec3 | addgene partial sequence | sequence record 33314 | 27059 with mCherry-R (5' TTGGTCACCTTCAGCTTGG 3')
CGATCTCGAACTCGTGGCCGTTCACGGAGCCCTCCATGTGCACCTTGAAGCGCATGAACTCCTTGATGAT
GGCCATGTTGTCCTCCTCGCCCTTGCTCACCATTATTAACCTCCTGCATGCCCACTTTGTACAAGAAAGC
TGGGTCGGATCAACGGCCTGGTCGACAAGGGCAATACGGTGATCGTCATCGAACATAACCTGGACGTGAT
CGGCCGTCAACTCGTTGAGGTACCGGTCGGATTCAAATGGTTCGTCGACGGTCTGATCCCGCGGTGTGCA
CCGATGCCCTCACGGTTCCAGCGGTCGACCAGGTCCTCGCCGTGACGCCCCTTGATCGCAAACGCCACCG
AATGCACCACGGCCACAGCCAAAGCCGACACGCTGGTTACCACGACGATGTTCACGGGGGGCCCTCGCGG
ATCTGGCCCAACTGCTGGACTTCCACCGAAGCAATCGAGCCGATGTCACGCTGCAACTGGTGCGGGTGGG
CGACCCGCGGGCATTCGGCTGCGTACCCACCGACGAGGAGGACCGCGTAGTCGCCTTTCTGGNGAAGACG
GAGCAGACGGTGCTGTTGGGCGCCTGCTGGATTCCCAGGTCTTCGAACACCGACACGCTCGCGGCGTGAT
CCAATAAGCCTGCTTTTTTGTACAAACTTGAATTCAACTTTTCTATACAAAGTTGATAGCTTGGCGTAAT
CATGGTCATAGCTGTTTCCTGTGTGAAATTGTTATCCGCTGGTATCAGCTCACTCAAAGGCGGTAATACG
GTTATCCACAGAATCAGGGGATAACGCAGGAAAGAACATGGTGACCTCATGACTCGCTAGC
