>Addgene plasmid #27059 | pGMEH-P38-che-ssrAec3 | addgene partial sequence | sequence record 33315 | 27059 with mCherry-F (5' ccccgtaatgcagaagaaga 3')
GTACCCGGAGGACGGCGCCCTGAAGGGCGAGATCAAGCAGAGGCTGAAGCTGAAGGACGGCGGCCACTAC
GACGCGGAGGTCAAGACCACCTACAAGGCCAAGAAGCCGGTGCAGCTGCCGGGCGCCTACAACGTCAACA
TCAAGTTGGACATCACCTCGCACAACGAGGACTACACCATCGTGGAACAGTACGAACGCGCCGAGGGCCG
CCACTCGACCGGCGGTATGGACGAGCTGTACAAGGCCGCGAACGACGAGAACTACGCACTGGCCGCGTAG
TGACAACTTTATTATACATAGTTGATAATTCACTGGCCGTCGTTTTACAACGTCGTGACTGGGAAAACCC
TGGCGTTACCCAACTTAATCGCCTTGCAGCACATCCCCCTTTCGCCAGCTGGCGTAATAGCGAAGAGGCC
CGCACCGATCGCCCTTCCCAACAGTTGCGCAGCCTGAATGGCGAATGGCGCCTGATGCGGTATTTTCTCC
TTACGCATCTGTGCGGTATTTCACACCGCATATGGGGATTGGTGGCGACGACTCCTGGAGCCCGTCAGTA
TCGGCGGAATTCCAGCTGAGCGCCGGTCGCTACCATTACCAGTTGGTCTGGTGTCAAAAATAATAATAAC
CGGGCAGGCCATGTCTGCCCGTATTTCGCGTAAGGAAATCCATTATGTACTATTTAAAAAACACAAACTT
TTGGATGTTCGGTTTATTCTTTTTCTTTTACTTTTTTATCATGGGAGCCTACTTCCCGTTTTTCCCGATT
TGGCTACATGACATCAACCATATCAGCAAAAGTGATACGGGTATTATTTTTGCCGCTATTTCTCTGTTCT
CGCTATTATTCCAACCGCTGTTTGGTCT
